>Addgene plasmid #188763 | pJT230 lenti pEF-rTetR(SE-G72P)-3XFLAG-NCOA3-TAD-T2A-mCherry-BSD-WPRE | addgene full sequence | sequence record 373374 | Addgene NGS Result
TATGGGACTTTCCTACTTGGCAGTACATCTACGTATTAGTCATCGCTATTACCATGGTGATGCGGTTTTG
GCAGTACATCAATGGGCGTGGATAGCGGTTTGACTCACGGGGATTTCCAAGTCTCCACCCCATTGACGTC
AATGGGAGTTTGTTTTGGCACCAAAATCAACGGGACTTTCCAAAATGTCGTAACAACTCCGCCCCATTGA
CGCAAATGGGCGGTAGGCGTGTACGGTGGGAGGTCTATATAAGCAGCGCGTTTTGCCTGTACTGGGTCTC
TCTGGTTAGACCAGATCTGAGCCTGGGAGCTCTCTGGCTAACTAGGGAACCCACTGCTTAAGCCTCAATA
AAGCTTGCCTTGAGTGCTTCAAGTAGTGTGTGCCCGTCTGTTGTGTGACTCTGGTAACTAGAGATCCCTC
AGACCCTTTTAGTCAGTGTGGAAAATCTCTAGCAGTGGCGCCCGAACAGGGACTTGAAAGCGAAAGGGAA
ACCAGAGGAGCTCTCTCGACGCAGGACTCGGCTTGCTGAAGCGCGCACGGCAAGAGGCGAGGGGCGGCGA
CTGGTGAGTACGCCAAAAATTTTGACTAGCGGAGGCTAGAAGGAGAGAGATGGGTGCGAGAGCGTCAGTA
TTAAGCGGGGGAGAATTAGATCGCGATGGGAAAAAATTCGGTTAAGGCCAGGGGGAAAGAAAAAATATAA
ATTAAAACATATAGTATGGGCAAGCAGGGAGCTAGAACGATTCGCAGTTAATCCTGGCCTGTTAGAAACA
TCAGAAGGCTGTAGACAAATACTGGGACAGCTACAACCATCCCTTCAGACAGGATCAGAAGAACTTAGAT
CATTATATAATACAGTAGCAACCCTCTATTGTGTGCATCAAAGGATAGAGATAAAAGACACCAAGGAAGC
TTTAGACAAGATAGAGGAAGAGCAAAACAAAAGTAAGACCACCGCACAGCAAGCGGCCGGCCGCTGATCT
TCAGACCTGGAGGAGGAGATATGAGGGACAATTGGAGAAGTGAATTATATAAATATAAAGTAGTAAAAAT
TGAACCATTAGGAGTAGCACCCACCAAGGCAAAGAGAAGAGTGGTGCAGAGAGAAAAAAGAGCAGTGGGA
ATAGGAGCTTTGTTCCTTGGGTTCTTGGGAGCAGCAGGAAGCACTATGGGCGCAGCGTCAATGACGCTGA
CGGTACAGGCCAGACAATTATTGTCTGGTATAGTGCAGCAGCAGAACAATTTGCTGAGGGCTATTGAGGC
GCAACAGCATCTGTTGCAACTCACAGTCTGGGGCATCAAGCAGCTCCAGGCAAGAATCCTGGCTGTGGAA
AGATACCTAAAGGATCAACAGCTCCTGGGGATTTGGGGTTGCTCTGGAAAACTCATTTGCACCACTGCTG
TGCCTTGGAATGCTAGTTGGAGTAATAAATCTCTGGAACAGATTTGGAATCACACGACCTGGATGGAGTG
GGACAGAGAAATTAACAATTACACAAGCTTAATACACTCCTTAATTGAAGAATCGCAAAACCAGCAAGAA
AAGAATGAACAAGAATTATTGGAATTAGATAAATGGGCAAGTTTGTGGAATTGGTTTAACATAACAAATT
GGCTGTGGTATATAAAATTATTCATAATGATAGTAGGAGGCTTGGTAGGTTTAAGAATAGTTTTTGCTGT
ACTTTCTATAGTGAATAGAGTTAGGCAGGGATATTCACCATTATCGTTTCAGACCCACCTCCCAACCCCG
AGGGGACCCGACAGGCCCGAAGGAATAGAAGAAGAAGGTGGAGAGAGAGACAGAGACAGATCCATTCGAT
TAGTGAACGGATCGGCACTGCGTGCGCCAATTCTGCAGACAAATGGCAGTATTCATCCACAATTTTAAAA
GAAAAGGGGGGATTGGGGGGTACAGTGCAGGGGAAAGAATAGTAGACATAATAGCAACAGACATACAAAC
TAAAGAATTACAAAAACAAATTACAAAAATTCAAAATTTTCGGGTTTATTACAGGGACAGCAGAGATCCA
GTTTGGTTAGTACCGGGCCCGCTCTAGAGATCCCATTTGACTCAGGCGGCCGCGTGGATAACCGTATTAC
CGCCATGCATGTGCCCGTCAGTGGGCAGAGCGCACATCGCCCACAGTCCCCGAGAAGTTGGGGGGAGGGG
TCGGCAATTGAACCGGTGCCTAGAGAAGGTGGCGCGGGGTAAACTGGGAAAGTGATGTCGTGTACTGGCT
CCGCCTTTTTCCCGAGGGTGGGGGAGAACCGTATATAAGTGCAGTAGTCGCCGTGAACGTTCTTTTTCGC
AACGGGTTTGCCGCCAGAACACAGGTAAGTGCCGTGTGTGGTTCCCGCGGGCCTGGCCTCTTTACGGGTT
ATGGCCCTTGCGTGCCTTGAATTACTTCCACCTGGCTGCAGTACGTGATTCTTGATCCCGAGCTTCGGGT
TGGAAGTGGGTGGGAGAGTTCGAGGCCTTGCGCTTAAGGAGCCCCTTCGCCTCGTGCTTGAGTTGAGGCC
TGGCCTGGGCGCTGGGGCCGCCGCGTGCGAATCTGGTGGCACCTTCGCGCCTGTCTCGCTGCTTTCGATA
AGTCTCTAGCCATTTAAAATTTTTGATGACCTGCTGCGACGCTTTTTTTCTGGCAAGATAGTCTTGTAAA
TGCGGGCCAAGATCTGCACACTGGTATTTCGGTTTTTGGGGCCGCGGGCGGCGACGGGGCCCGTGCGTCC
CAGCGCACATGTTCGGCGAGGCGGGGCCTGCGAGCGCGGCCACCGAGAATCGGACGGGGGTAGTCTCAAG
CTGGCCGGCCTGCTCTGGTGCCTGGCCTCGCGCCGCCGTGTATCGCCCCGCCCTGGGCGGCAAGGCTGGC
CCGGTCGGCACCAGTTGCGTGAGCGGAAAGATGGCCGCTTCCCGGCCCTGCTGCAGGGAGCTCAAAATGG
AGGACGCGGCGCTCGGGAGAGCGGGCGGGTGAGTCACCCACACAAAGGAAAAGGGCCTTTCCGTCCTCAG
CCGTCGCTTCATGTGACTCCACGGAGTACCGGGCGCCGTCCAGGCACCTCGATTAGTTCTCGCGCTTTTG
GAGTACGTCGTCTTTAGGTTGGGGGGAGGGGTTTTATGCGATGGAGTTTCCCCACACTGAGTGGGTGGAG
ACTGAAGTTAGGCCAGCTTGGCACTTGATGTAATTCTCCTTGGAATTTGCCCTTTTTGAGTTTGGATCTT
GGTTCATTCTCAAGCCTCAGACAGTGGTTCAAAGTTTTTTTCTTCCATTTCAGGTGTCGTGAGCTAGCCA
CCATGTCTAGACTGGACAAGAGCAAAATAATAAACGGAGCTCTGGAATTACTCAATGGTGTCGGTATCGA
AGGCCTGACGACAAGGAAACTCGCTCAAAAGCTGGGAGTTGAGCAGCCTACCCTGTACTGGCACGTGAAG
AACAAGCGGGCCCTGCTCGATGCCCTGCCAATCGAGATGCTGGACAGGCATCATACCCACTCCTGCCCCC
TGGAACCCGAGTCATGGCAAGACTTTCTGCGGAACAACGCCAAGTCATACCGCTGTGCTCTCCTCTCACA
TCGCGACGGGGCTAAAGTGCATCTCGGCACCCGCCCAACAGAGAAACAGTACGAAACCCTGGAAAATCAG
CTCGCGTTCCTGTGTCAGCAAGGCTTCTCCCTGGAGAACGCACTGTACGCTCTGTCCGCCGTGGGCCACT
TTACACTGGGCTGCGTATTGGAGGAACAGGAGCATCAAGTAGCAAAAGAGGAAAGAGAGACACCTACCAC
CGATTCTATGCCCCCACTTCTGAAACAAGCAATTGAGCTGTTCGACCGGCAGGGAGCCGAACCTGCCTTC
CTTTTCGGCCTGGAACTAATCATATGTGGCCTGGAGAAACAGCTAAAGTGCGAAAGCGGCGGTGACTACA
AAGACCATGACGGTGATTATAAAGATCATGACATCGACTACAAGGATGACGATGACAAGGGTGGATCCGG
ATCAGGCTCCCTTAGAAATAGTTTGGATGATTTGGTCGGGCCACCTAGTAATTTGGAAGGGCAATCTGAT
GAACGGGCACTCCTTGATCAATTGCATACGTTGCTCTCAAATACAGATGCTACAGGGTTGGAAGAAATTG
ATAGGGCTCTCGGGATACCAGAACTTGTTAATCAAGGGCAAGCACTCGAACCAAAACAAGATGCTTTTCA
AGGACAAGAAGCCGCGGTTATGATGGATCAAAAGGCTGGTGGATCTGGAGAGGGAAGGGGAAGCCTCCTA
ACTTGCGGAGATGTCGAGGAGAATCCTGGCCCAATGGTGAGCAAGGGCGAGGAGGATAACATGGCCATCA
TCAAGGAGTTCATGCGCTTCAAGGTGCACATGGAGGGCTCCGTGAACGGCCACGAGTTCGAGATCGAGGG
CGAGGGCGAGGGCCGCCCCTACGAGGGCACCCAGACCGCCAAGCTGAAGGTGACCAAGGGTGGCCCCCTG
CCCTTCGCCTGGGACATCCTGTCCCCTCAGTTCATGTACGGCTCCAAGGCCTACGTGAAGCACCCCGCCG
ACATCCCCGACTACTTGAAGCTGTCCTTCCCCGAGGGCTTCAAGTGGGAGCGCGTGATGAACTTCGAGGA
CGGCGGCGTGGTGACCGTGACCCAGGACTCCTCCCTGCAGGACGGCGAGTTCATCTACAAGGTGAAGCTG
CGCGGCACCAACTTCCCCTCCGACGGCCCCGTAATGCAGAAGAAGACCATGGGCTGGGAGGCCTCCTCCG
AGCGGATGTACCCCGAGGACGGCGCCCTGAAGGGCGAGATCAAGCAGAGGCTGAAGCTGAAGGACGGCGG
CCACTACGACGCTGAGGTCAAGACCACCTACAAGGCCAAGAAGCCCGTGCAGCTGCCCGGCGCCTACAAC
GTCAACATCAAGTTGGACATCACCTCCCACAACGAGGACTACACCATCGTGGAACAGTACGAACGCGCCG
AGGGCCGCCACTCCACCGGCGGCATGGACGAGCTGTACAAGGGTAGCGGCAGCGGTAGCATGGCCAAGCC
TTTGTCTCAAGAAGAATCCACCCTCATTGAAAGAGCAACGGCTACAATCAACAGCATCCCCATCTCTGAA
GACTACAGCGTCGCCAGCGCAGCTCTCTCTAGCGACGGCCGCATCTTCACTGGTGTCAATGTATATCATT
TTACTGGGGGACCTTGTGCAGAACTCGTGGTGCTGGGCACTGCTGCTGCTGCGGCAGCTGGCAACCTGAC
TTGTATCGTCGCGATCGGAAATGAGAACAGGGGCATCTTGAGCCCCTGCGGACGGTGCCGACAGGTGCTT
CTCGATCTGCATCCTGGGATCAAAGCCATAGTGAAGGACAGTGATGGACAGCCGACGGCAGTTGGGATTC
GTGAATTGCTGCCCTCTGGTTATGTGTGGGAGGGCTAAGAATTCGTCGAGGGACCTAATAACTTCGTATA
GCATACATTATACGAAGTTATACATGTTTAAGGGTTCCGGTTCCACTAGGTACAATTCGATATCAAGCTT
ATCGATAATCAACCTCTGGATTACAAAATTTGTGAAAGATTGACTGGTATTCTTAACTATGTTGCTCCTT
TTACGCTATGTGGATACGCTGCTTTAATGCCTTTGTATCATGCTATTGCTTCCCGTATGGCTTTCATTTT
CTCCTCCTTGTATAAATCCTGGTTGCTGTCTCTTTATGAGGAGTTGTGGCCCGTTGTCAGGCAACGTGGC
GTGGTGTGCACTGTGTTTGCTGACGCAACCCCCACTGGTTGGGGCATTGCCACCACCTGTCAGCTCCTTT
CCGGGACTTTCGCTTTCCCCCTCCCTATTGCCACGGCGGAACTCATCGCCGCCTGCCTTGCCCGCTGCTG
GACAGGGGCTCGGCTGTTGGGCACTGACAATTCCGTGGTGTTGTCGGGGAAATCATCGTCCTTTCCTTGG
CTGCTCGCCTGTGTTGCCACCTGGATTCTGCGCGGGACGTCCTTCTGCTACGTCCCTTCGGCCCTCAATC
CAGCGGACCTTCCTTCCCGCGGCCTGCTGCCGGCTCTGCGGCCTCTTCCGCGTCTTCGCCTTCGCCCTCA
GACGAGTCGGATCTCCCTTTGGGCCGCCTCCCCGCATCGATACCGTCGACCTCGATCGAGACCTAGAAAA
ACATGGAGCAATCACAAGTAGCAATACAGCAGCTACCAATGCTGATTGTGCCTGGCTAGAAGCACAAGAG
GAGGAGGAGGTGGGTTTTCCAGTCACACCTCAGGTACCTTTAAGACCAATGACTTACAAGGCAGCTGTAG
ATCTTAGCCACTTTTTAAAAGAAAAGGGGGGACTGGAAGGGCTAATTCACTCCCAACGAAGACAAGATAT
CCTTGATCTGTGGATCTACCACACACAAGGCTACTTCCCTGATTGGCAGAACTACACACCAGGGCCAGGG
ATCAGATATCCACTGACCTTTGGATGGTGCTACAAGCTAGTACCAGTTGAGCAAGAGAAGGTAGAAGAAG
CCAATGAAGGAGAGAACACCCGCTTGTTACACCCTGTGAGCCTGCATGGGATGGATGACCCGGAGAGAGA
AGTATTAGAGTGGAGGTTTGACAGCCGCCTAGCATTTCATCACATGGCCCGAGAGCTGCATCCGGACTGT
ACTGGGTCTCTCTGGTTAGACCAGATCTGAGCCTGGGAGCTCTCTGGCTAACTAGGGAACCCACTGCTTA
AGCCTCAATAAAGCTTGCCTTGAGTGCTTCAAGTAGTGTGTGCCCGTCTGTTGTGTGACTCTGGTAACTA
GAGATCCCTCAGACCCTTTTAGTCAGTGTGGAAAATCTCTAGCAGCATGTGAGCAAAAGGCCAGCAAAAG
GCCAGGAACCGTAAAAAGGCCGCGTTGCTGGCGTTTTTCCATAGGCTCCGCCCCCCTGACGAGCATCACA
AAAATCGACGCTCAAGTCAGAGGTGGCGAAACCCGACAGGACTATAAAGATACCAGGCGTTTCCCCCTGG
AAGCTCCCTCGTGCGCTCTCCTGTTCCGACCCTGCCGCTTACCGGATACCTGTCCGCCTTTCTCCCTTCG
GGAAGCGTGGCGCTTTCTCATAGCTCACGCTGTAGGTATCTCAGTTCGGTGTAGGTCGTTCGCTCCAAGC
TGGGCTGTGTGCACGAACCCCCCGTTCAGCCCGACCGCTGCGCCTTATCCGGTAACTATCGTCTTGAGTC
CAACCCGGTAAGACACGACTTATCGCCACTGGCAGCAGCCACTGGTAACAGGATTAGCAGAGCGAGGTAT
GTAGGCGGTGCTACAGAGTTCTTGAAGTGGTGGCCTAACTACGGCTACACTAGAAGAACAGTATTTGGTA
TCTGCGCTCTGCTGAAGCCAGTTACCTTCGGAAAAAGAGTTGGTAGCTCTTGATCCGGCAAACAAACCAC
CGCTGGTAGCGGTGGTTTTTTTGTTTGCAAGCAGCAGATTACGCGCAGAAAAAAAGGATCTCAAGAAGAT
CCTTTGATCTTTTCTACGGGGTCTGACGCTCAGTGGAACGAAAACTCACGTTAAGGGATTTTGGTCATGA
GATTATCAAAAAGGATCTTCACCTAGATCCTTTTAAATTAAAAATGAAGTTTTAAATCAATCTAAAGTAT
ATATGAGTAAACTTGGTCTGACAGTTACCAATGCTTAATCAGTGAGGCACCTATCTCAGCGATCTGTCTA
TTTCGTTCATCCATAGTTGCCTGACTCCCCGTCGTGTAGATAACTACGATACGGGAGGGCTTACCATCTG
GCCCCAGTGCTGCAATGATACCGCGAGACCCACGCTCACCGGCTCCAGATTTATCAGCAATAAACCAGCC
AGCCGGAAGGGCCGAGCGCAGAAGTGGTCCTGCAACTTTATCCGCCTCCATCCAGTCTATTAATTGTTGC
CGGGAAGCTAGAGTAAGTAGTTCGCCAGTTAATAGTTTGCGCAACGTTGTTGCCATTGCTACAGGCATCG
TGGTGTCACGCTCGTCGTTTGGTATGGCTTCATTCAGCTCCGGTTCCCAACGATCAAGGCGAGTTACATG
ATCCCCCATGTTGTGCAAAAAAGCGGTTAGCTCCTTCGGTCCTCCGATCGTTGTCAGAAGTAAGTTGGCC
GCAGTGTTATCACTCATGGTTATGGCAGCACTGCATAATTCTCTTACTGTCATGCCATCCGTAAGATGCT
TTTCTGTGACTGGTGAGTACTCAACCAAGTCATTCTGAGAATAGTGTATGCGGCGACCGAGTTGCTCTTG
CCCGGCGTCAATACGGGATAATACCGCGCCACATAGCAGAACTTTAAAAGTGCTCATCATTGGAAAACGT
TCTTCGGGGCGAAAACTCTCAAGGATCTTACCGCTGTTGAGATCCAGTTCGATGTAACCCACTCGTGCAC
CCAACTGATCTTCAGCATCTTTTACTTTCACCAGCGTTTCTGGGTGAGCAAAAACAGGAAGGCAAAATGC
CGCAAAAAAGGGAATAAGGGCGACACGGAAATGTTGAATACTCATACTCTTCCTTTTTCAATATTATTGA
AGCATTTATCAGGGTTATTGTCTCATGAGCGGATACATATTTGAATGTATTTAGAAAAATAAACAAATAG
GGGTTCCGCGCACATTTCCCCGAAAAGTGCCACCTGACGTCGACGGATCGGGAGATCTCCCGATCCCCTA
TGGTGCACTCTCAGTACAATCTGCTCTGATGCCGCATAGTTAAGCCAGTATCTGCTCCCTGCTTGTGTGT
TGGAGGTCGCTGAGTAGTGCGCGAGCAAAATTTAAGCTACAACAAGGCAAGGCTTGACCGACAATTGCAT
GAAGAATCTGCTTAGGGTTAGGCGTTTTGCGCTGCTTCGCGATGTACGGGCCAGATATACGCGTTGACAT
TGATTATTGACTAGTTATTAATAGTAATCAATTACGGGGTCATTAGTTCATAGCCCATATATGGAGTTCC
GCGTTACATAACTTACGGTAAATGGCCCGCCTGGCTGACCGCCCAACGACCCCCGCCCATTGACGTCAAT
AATGACGTATGTTCCCATAGTAACGCCAATAGGGACTTTCCATTGACGTCAATGGGTGGAGTATTTACGG
TAAACTGCCCACTTGGCAGTACATCAAGTGTATCATATGCCAAGTACGCCCCCTATTGACGTCAATGACG
GTAAATGGCCCGCCTGGCATTATGCCCAGTACATGACCT
Features (pLannotate 1.2.2; 24 found; start..end, strand, type, name):
     57..256     +  promoter       CMV promoter: human cytomegalovirus (CMV) immediate early promoter
    274..454     +  LTR            5' LTR (truncated): truncated 5' long terminal repeat (LTR) from HIV-1
    501..626     +  misc_feature   HIV-1 Ψ: packaging signal of human immunodeficiency virus type 1
    610..948     +  CDS            HIV-1 gag (fragment): gag protein from human immunodeficiency virus 1; gag
   1123..1356    +  misc_feature   RRE: The Rev response element (RRE) of HIV-1 allows for Rev-dependent mRNA export from the nucleus to the cytoplasm.
   1733..1833    +  CDS            Rev (fragment): human immunodeficiency virus 1 (HIV-1) Rev protein; rev; enhances nuclear export of unspliced and incompletely spliced viral mRNAs
   1883..2000    +  misc_feature   cPPT/CTS: central polypurine tract and central termination sequence of HIV-1
   2111..3282    +  promoter       EF-1α promoter: strong constitutive promoter for human elongation factor EF-1α
   3293..3912    +  CDS            rtTA3 (fragment): reverse tetracycline transactivator 3 activates expression from Tet-responsive promoters in the presence of doxycycline
   3914..3979    +  CDS            3xFLAG: three tandem FLAG® epitope tags, followed by an enterokinase cleavage site
   3977..4279    +  CDS            ncoa3 (fragment): NCOA3_XENLA - Experimental evidence at protein level: Swiss-Prot protein existence level 1. Nuclear receptor coactivator that directly binds nuclear receptors and stimulates the transcriptional activities in a hormone- dependent fashion. Plays a central role in creating a multisubunit coactivator complex, probably via remodeling of chromatin. Involved in the coactivation of different nuclear receptors, such as retinoids (RAR and RXR), thyroid hormone (TR) and orphan nuclear receptor (hepatocyte nuclear receptor 4 (HNF4) and constitutive androstane receptor (CAR)). Displays histone acetyltransf
   4304..5011    +  CDS            mCherry: mCherry is a basic (constitutively fluorescent) red fluorescent protein published in 2004, derived from Discosoma sp.. It is reported to be a very rapidly-maturing monomer with low acid sensitivity.
   5030..5428    +  CDS            BSD: blasticidin S deaminase; Aspergillus terreus BSD; confers resistance to blasticidin
   5448..5481    +  protein_bind   loxP: Cre-mediated recombination occurs in the 8-bp core sequence (GCATACAT). Cre recombinase
   5514..5537    +  misc_feature   MCS (fragment): pBluescript multiple cloning site
   5537..6125    +  misc_feature   WPRE: woodchuck hepatitis virus posttranscriptional regulatory element
   6126..6145    +  misc_feature   MCS (fragment): pBluescript multiple cloning site
   6147..6647    +  CDS            nef (fragment): NEF_HV1LA - Experimental evidence at protein level: Swiss-Prot protein existence level 1. Extracellular Nef protein targets CD4(+) T-lymphocytes for apoptosis by interacting with CXCR4 surface receptors. From Human immunodeficiency virus type 1 group M subtype B (isolate Lai) (HIV-1).
   6654..6834    +  LTR            5' LTR (truncated): truncated 5' long terminal repeat (LTR) from HIV-1
   6896..7484    -  rep_origin     ori: high-copy-number ColE1/pMB1/pBR322/pUC origin of replication
   7655..8515    -  CDS            AmpR: β-lactamase; bla; confers resistance to ampicillin, carbenicillin, and related antibiotics
   8516..8620    -  promoter       AmpR promoter: bla
   8679..8731    -  misc_feature   bom (fragment): basis of mobility region from pBR322
   8886..56      +  enhancer       CMV enhancer (across the origin): human cytomegalovirus immediate early enhancer
