[The description below was written by a language model from this plasmid's Addgene catalogue record and pLannotate feature annotations shown in this document.]
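Description:
pJT230 is a lentiviral mammalian expression plasmid built on the pJT126 backbone. It is designed to deliver a doxycycline-recruitable fusion of a human NCOA3 transactivation domain into cells. In bacteria it is maintained through a high-copy ColE1/pUC-type origin and an ampicillin resistance gene. The viral portion has a CMV enhancer/promoter fused to a truncated HIV-1 5' LTR, which drives genomic RNA production in packaging cells. This is followed by the Ψ packaging signal with a gag fragment, the Rev response element for Rev-dependent nuclear export, and the cPPT/CTS. A second truncated LTR, preceded by a nef-derived fragment, closes the proviral cassette.

Between the LTRs, the human EF-1α promoter drives a single open reading frame. It begins with rTetR(SE-G72P), a reverse Tet repressor variant that the annotation software matched to an rtTA3 fragment and that binds TetO sites when doxycycline is present. Next come a 3xFLAG epitope for detection and a roughly 300 bp NCOA3 fragment. The software labelled this fragment by homology to the Xenopus orthologue, but the catalogue entry lists it as human. According to the plasmid name, a T2A self-cleaving peptide then separates the effector fusion from mCherry and blasticidin S deaminase, which appear to be joined as one fluorescent, selectable marker. The T2A itself is not annotated in the feature table. A loxP site and a WPRE, which enhances transcript expression, follow the coding region.

The construct serves to recruit the NCOA3 activation domain inducibly to TetO-bearing reporter genes. Transduced cells can be tracked by red fluorescence or selected with blasticidin, in keeping with the associated study of compact transcriptional effectors.
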