Addgene plasmid #188763: pJT230 lenti pEF-rTetR(SE-G72P)-3XFLAG-NCOA3-TAD-T2A-mCherry-BSD-WPRE
Purpose: Lentiviral backbone containing NCOA3 as a fusion with rTetR(SE-G72P)-3XFLAG
Depositing lab: Michael Bassik & Lacra Bintu. Depositing organization: Stanford University. Publication: Development of compact transcriptional effectors using high-throughput measurements in diverse contexts. Tycko J, Van MV, Aradhana, DelRosso N, Ye H, Yao D, Valbuena R, Vaughan-Jackson A, Xu X, Ludwig C, Spees K, Liu K, Gu M, Khare V, Mukund AX, Suzuki PH, Arana S, Zhang C, Du PP, Ornstein TS, Hess GT, Kamber RA, Qi LS, Khalil AS, Bintu L, Bassik MC. Nat Biotechnol. 2024 Nov 1. doi: 10.1038/s41587-024-02442-6. PubMed 39487265.
Backbone
  Vector backbone: pJT126
  Backbone manufacturer: Michael Bassik, Lacra Bintu, Addgene #161926
  Vector type: Mammalian Expression, Lentiviral
  Selectable markers: Blasticidin ; mCherry
Growth in bacteria
  Bacterial resistance: Ampicillin, 100 μg/mL
  Growth temperature: 37°C
  Growth strain: NEB Stable
  Copy number: High Copy
Gene/Insert
  Gene/Insert name: NCOA3
  Species: H. sapiens (human)
  Entrez Gene: NCOA3 (a.k.a. ACTR, AIB-1, AIB1, CAGH16, CTG26, KAT13B, RAC3, SRC-3, SRC3, TNRC14, TNRC16, TRAM-1, bHLHe42, pCIP)
  Promoter: pEF1a
  Tag / fusion protein: rTetR(SE-G72P)-3xFLAG (C terminal on backbone)
  Cloning method: Restriction Enzyme; 5′ cloning site unknown (unknown if destroyed)
Terms and licenses: Academic/Nonprofit Terms; Industry Terms: Not Available to Industry
How to cite: pJT230 lenti pEF-rTetR(SE-G72P)-3XFLAG-NCOA3-TAD-T2A-mCherry-BSD-WPRE was a gift from Michael Bassik & Lacra Bintu (Addgene plasmid # 188763 ; http://n2t.net/addgene:188763 ; RRID:Addgene_188763)
